>Addgene plasmid #65062 | pLVTH-shNP1 | addgene full sequence | sequence record 112838 | Addgene assembled full plasmid sequence
TTGGAAGGGCTAATTCACTCCCAAAGAAGACAAGATATCCTTGATCTGTGGATCTACCACACACAAGGCT
ACTTCCCTGATTAGCAGAACTACACACCAGGGCCAGGGGTCAGATATCCACTGACCTTTGGATGGTGCTA
CAAGCTAGTACCAGTTGAGCCAGATAAGGTAGAAGAGGCCAATAAAGGAGAGAACACCAGCTTGTTACAC
CCTGTGAGCCTGCATGGGATGGATGACCCGGAGAGAGAAGTGTTAGAGTGGAGGTTTGACAGCCGCCTAG
CATTTCATCACGTGGCCCGAGAGCTGCATCCGGAGTACTTCAAGAACTGCTGATATCGAGCTTGCTACAA
GGGACTTTCCGCTGGGGACTTTCCAGGGAGGCGTGGCCTGGGCGGGACTGGGGAGTGGCGAGCCCTCAGA
TCCTGCATATAAGCAGCTGCTTTTTGCCTGTACTGGGTCTCTCTGGTTAGACCAGATCTGAGCCTGGGAG
CTCTCTGGCTAACTAGGGAACCCACTGCTTAAGCCTCAATAAAGCTTGCCTTGAGTGCTTCAAGTAGTGT
GTGCCCGTCTGTTGTGTGACTCTGGTAACTAGAGATCCCTCAGACCCTTTTAGTCAGTGTGGAAAATCTC
TAGCAGTGGCGCCCGAACAGGGACTTGAAAGCGAAAGGGAAACCAGAGGAGCTCTCTCGACGCAGGACTC
GGCTTGCTGAAGCGCGCACGGCAAGAGGCGAGGGGCGGCGACTGGTGAGTACGCCAAAAATTTTGACTAG
CGGAGGCTAGAAGGAGAGAGATGGGTGCGAGAGCGTCAGTATTAAGCGGGGGAGAATTAGATCGCGATGG
GAAAAAATTCGGTTAAGGCCAGGGGGAAAGAAAAAATATAAATTAAAACATATAGTATGGGCAAGCAGGG
AGCTAGAACGATTCGCAGTTAATCCTGGCCTGTTAGAAACATCAGAAGGCTGTAGACAAATACTGGGACA
GCTACAACCATCCCTTCAGACAGGATCAGAAGAACTTAGATCATTATATAATACAGTAGCAACCCTCTAT
TGTGTGCATCAAAGGATAGAGATAAAAGACACCAAGGAAGCTTTAGACAAGATAGAGGAAGAGCAAAACA
AAAGTAAGACCACCGCACAGCAAGCGGCCGCTGATCTTCAGACCTGGAGGAGGAGATATGAGGGACAATT
GGAGAAGTGAATTATATAAATATAAAGTAGTAAAAATTGAACCATTAGGAGTAGCACCCACCAAGGCAAA
GAGAAGAGTGGTGCAGAGAGAAAAAAGAGCAGTGGGAATAGGAGCTTTGTTCCTTGGGTTCTTGGGAGCA
GCAGGAAGCACTATGGGCGCAGCGTCAATGACGCTGACGGTACAGGCCAGACAATTATTGTCTGGTATAG
TGCAGCAGCAGAACAATTTGCTGAGGGCTATTGAGGCGCAACAGCATCTGTTGCAACTCACAGTCTGGGG
CATCAAGCAGCTCCAGGCAAGAATCCTGGCTGTGGAAAGATACCTAAAGGATCAACAGCTCCTGGGGATT
TGGGGTTGCTCTGGAAAACTCATTTGCACCACTGCTGTGCCTTGGAATGCTAGTTGGAGTAATAAATCTC
TGGAACAGATTTGGAATCACACGACCTGGATGGAGTGGGACAGAGAAATTAACAATTACACAAGCTTAAT
ACACTCCTTAATTGAAGAATCGCAAAACCAGCAAGAAAAGAATGAACAAGAATTATTGGAATTAGATAAA
TGGGCAAGTTTGTGGAATTGGTTTAACATAACAAATTGGCTGTGGTATATAAAATTATTCATAATGATAG
TAGGAGGCTTGGTAGGTTTAAGAATAGTTTTTGCTGTACTTTCTATAGTGAATAGAGTTAGGCAGGGATA
TTCACCATTATCGTTTCAGACCCACCTCCCAACCCCGAGGGGACCCGACAGGCCCGAAGGAATAGAAGAA
GAAGGTGGAGAGAGAGACAGAGACAGATCCATTCGATTAGTGAACGGATCTCGACGGTATCGCGATGTCG
ACGATAAGCTTTGCAAAGATGGATAAAGTTTTAAACAGAGAGGAATCTTTGCAGCTAATGGACCTTCTAG
GTCTTGAAAGGAGTGGGAATTGGCTCCGGTGCCCGTCAGTGGGCAGAGCGCACATCGCCCACAGTCCCCG
AGAAGTTGGGGGGAGGGGTCGGCAATTGAACCGGTGCCTAGAGAAGGTGGCGCGGGGTAAACTGGGAAAG
TGATGTCGTGTACTGGCTCCGCCTTTTTCCCGAGGGTGGGGGAGAACCGTATATAAGTGCAGTAGTCGCC
GTGAACGTTCTTTTTCGCAACGGGTTTGCCGCCAGAACACAGGTAAGTGCCGTGTGTGGTTCCCGCGGGC
CTGGCCTCTTTACGGGTTATGGCCCTTGCGTGCCTTGAATTACTTCCACTGGCTGCAGTACGTGATTCTT
GATCCCGAGCTTCGGGTTGGAAGTGGGTGGGAGAGTTCGAGGCCTTGCGCTTAAGGAGCCCCTTCGCCTC
GTGCTTGAGTTGAGGCCTGGCCTGGGCGCTGGGGCCGCCGCGTGCGAATCTGGTGGCACCTTCGCGCCTG
TCTCGCTGCTTTCGATAAGTCTCTAGCCATTTAAAATTTTTGATGACCTGCTGCGACGCTTTTTTTCTGG
CAAGATAGTCTTGTAAATGCGGGCCAAGATCTGCACACTGGTATTTCGGTTTTTGGGGCCGCGGGCGGCG
ACGGGGCCCGTGCGTCCCAGCGCACATGTTCGGCGAGGCGGGGCCTGCGAGCGCGGCCACCGAGAATCGG
ACGGGGGTAGTCTCAAGCTGGCCGGCCTGCTCTGGTGCCTGGCCTCGCGCCGCCGTGTATCGCCCCGCCC
TGGGCGGCAAGGCTGGCCCGGTCGGCACCAGTTGCGTGAGCGGAAAGATGGCCGCTTCCCGGCCCTGCTG
CAGGGAGCTCAAAATGGAGGACGCGGCGCTCGGGAGAGCGGGCGGGTGAGTCACCCACACAAAGGAAAAG
GGCCTTTCCGTCCTCAGCCGTCGCTTCATGTGACTCCACGGAGTACCGGGCGCCGTCCAGGCACCTCGAT
TAGTTCTCGAGCTTTTGGAGTACGTCGTCTTTAGGTTGGGGGGAGGGGTTTTATGCGATGGAGTTTCCCC
ACACTGAGTGGGTGGAGACTGAAGTTAGGCCAGCTTGGCACTTGATGTAATTCTCCTTGGAATTTGCCCT
TTTTGAGTTTGGATCTTGGTTCATTCTCAAGCCTCAGACAGTGGTTCAAAGTTTTTTTCTTCCATTTCAG
GTGTCGTGAGGAATTTCGACATTTAAATTTAATTAATCTCGACGGTATCGGTTAACTTTTAAAAGAAAAG
GGGGGATTGGGGGGTACAGTGCAGGGGAAAGAATAGTAGACATAATAGCAACAGACATACAAACTAAAGA
ATTACAAAAACAAATTACAAAAATTCAAAATTTTATCGATCACGAGACTAGCCTCGAGGTTTAAACTACG
GGATCTTCGAAGGCCTAAGCTTACGCGCGCGTCCTAGCGCTACCGGTCGCCACCATGGTGAGCAAGGGCG
AGGAGCTGTTCACCGGGGTGGTGCCCATCCTGGTCGAGCTGGACGGCGACGTAAACGGCCACAAGTTCAG
CGTGTCCGGCGAGGGCGAGGGCGATGCCACCTACGGCAAGCTGACCCTGAAGTTCATCTGCACCACCGGC
AAGCTGCCCGTGCCCTGGCCCACCCTCGTGACCACCCTGACCTACGGCGTGCAGTGCTTCAGCCGCTACC
CCGACCACATGAAGCAGCACGACTTCTTCAAGTCCGCCATGCCCGAAGGCTACGTCCAGGAGCGCACCAT
CTTCTTCAAGGACGACGGCAACTACAAGACCCGCGCCGAGGTGAAGTTCGAGGGCGACACCCTGGTGAAC
CGCATCGAGCTGAAGGGCATCGACTTCAAGGAGGACGGCAACATCCTGGGGCACAAGCTGGAGTACAACT
ACAACAGCCACAACGTCTATATCATGGCCGACAAGCAGAAGAACGGCATCAAGGTGAACTTCAAGATCCG
CCACAACATCGAGGACGGCAGCGTGCAGCTCGCCGACCACTACCAGCAGAACACCCCCATCGGCGACGGC
CCCGTGCTGCTGCCCGACAACCACTACCTGAGCACCCAGTCCGCCCTGAGCAAAGACCCCAACGAGAAGC
GCGATCACATGGTCCTGCTGGAGTTCGTGACCGCCGCCGGGATCACTCTCGGCATGGACGAGCTGTACAA
GTCCGGACTCAGATCTCGACTAGCTAGTAGCTAGCTAGCTAGTCGAGCTCAAGCTTCGGGGACTAGTCAT
ATGATAATCAACCTCTGGATTACAAAATTTGTGAAAGATTGACTGGTATTCTTAACTATGTTGCTCCTTT
TACGCTATGTGGATACGCTGCTTTAATGCCTTTGTATCATGCTATTGCTTCCCGTATGGCTTTCATTTTC
TCCTCCTTGTATAAATCCTGGTTGCTGTCTCTTTATGAGGAGTTGTGGCCCGTTGTCAGGCAACGTGGCG
TGGTGTGCACTGTGTTTGCTGACGCAACCCCCACTGGTTGGGGCATTGCCACCACCTGTCAGCTCCTTTC
CGGGACTTTCGCTTTCCCCCTCCCTATTGCCACGGCGGAACTCATCGCCGCCTGCCTTGCCCGCTGCTGG
ACAGGGGCTCGGCTGTTGGGCACTGACAATTCCGTGGTGTTGTCGGGGAAGCTGACGTCCTTTCCATGGC
TGCTCGCCTGTGTTGCCACCTGGATTCTGCGCGGGACGTCCTTCTGCTACGTCCCTTCGGCCCTCAATCC
AGCGGACCTTCCTTCCCGCGGCCTGCTGCCGGCTCTGCGGCCTCTTCCGCGTCTTCGCCTTCGCCCTCAG
ACGAGTCGGATCTCCCTTTGGGCCGCCTCCCCGCATCGGTACGTATGGCCAGGTACCTTTAAGACCAATG
ACTTACAAGGCAGCTGTAGATCTTAGCCACTTTTTAAAAGAAAAGGGGGGACTGGAAGGGCTAATTCACT
CCCAACGAAGACAAGATGGGATCAATTCACCATGCTAGTGGATCCCCCTCGAGTTTACCACTCCCTATCA
GTGATAGAGAAAAGTGAAAGTCGAGTTTACCACTCCCTATCAGTGATAGAGAAAAGTGAAAGTCGAGTTT
ACCACTCCCTATCAGTGATAGAGAAAAGTGAAAGTCGAGTTTACCACTCCCTATCAGTGATAGAGAAAAG
TGAAAGTCGAGTTTACCACTCCCTATCAGTGATAGAGAAAAGTGAAAGTCGAGTTTACCACTCCCTATCA
GTGATAGAGAAAAGTGAAAGTCGAGTTTACCACTCCCTATCAGTGATAGAGAAAAGTGAAAGTCGGGGCT
GCAGGAATTCGAACGCTGACGTCATCAACCCGCTCCAAGGAATCGCGGGCCCAGTGTCACTAGGCGGGAA
CACCCAGCGCGCGTGCGCCCTGGCAGGAAGATGGCTGTGAGGGACAGGGGAGTGGCGCCCTGCAATATTT
GCATGTCGCTATGTGTTCTGGGAAATCACCATAAACGTGAAATGTCTTTGGATTTGGGAATCTTATAAGT
TCTGTATGAGACCACAGATCCCCGTACAGCCGCCTCAATTCTTTCAAGAGAAGAATTGAGGCGGCTGTAC
TTTTTAGCTTATCGATACCGTCGCATGGGAATAACTTCGTATAGCATACATTATACGAAGTTATGCTGCT
TTTTGCTTGTACTGGGTCTCTCTGGTTAGACCAGATCTGAGCCTGGGAGCTCTCTGGCTAACTAGGGAAC
CCACTGCTTAAGCCTCAATAAAGCTTGCCTTGAGTGCTTCAAGTAGTGTGTGCCCGTCTGTTGTGTGACT
CTGGTAACTAGAGATCCCTCAGACCCTTTTAGTCAGTGTGGAAAATCTCTAGCAGCATCTAGAATTAATT
CCGTGTATTCTATAGTGTCACCTAAATCGTATGTGTATGATACATAAGGTTATGTATTAATTGTAGCCGC
GTTCTAACGACAATATGTACAAGCCTAATTGTGTAGCATCTGGCTTACTGAAGCAGACCCTATCATCTCT
CTCGTAAACTGCCGTCAGAGTCGGTTTGGTTGGACGAACCTTCTGAGTTTCTGGTAACGCCGTCCCGCAC
CCGGAAATGGTCAGCGAACCAATCAGCAGGGTCATCGCTAGCCAGATCCTCTACGCCGGACGCATCGTGG
CCGGCATCACCGGCGCCACAGGTGCGGTTGCTGGCGCCTATATCGCCGACATCACCGATGGGGAAGATCG
GGCTCGCCACTTCGGGCTCATGAGCGCTTGTTTCGGCGTGGGTATGGTGGCAGGCCCCGTGGCCGGGGGA
CTGTTGGGCGCCATCTCCTTGCATGCACCATTCCTTGCGGCGGCGGTGCTCAACGGCCTCAACCTACTAC
TGGGCTGCTTCCTAATGCAGGAGTCGCATAAGGGAGAGCGTCGAATGGTGCACTCTCAGTACAATCTGCT
CTGATGCCGCATAGTTAAGCCAGCCCCGACACCCGCCAACACCCGCTGACGCGCCCTGACGGGCTTGTCT
GCTCCCGGCATCCGCTTACAGACAAGCTGTGACCGTCTCCGGGAGCTGCATGTGTCAGAGGTTTTCACCG
TCATCACCGAAACGCGCGAGACGAAAGGGCCTCGTGATACGCCTATTTTTATAGGTTAATGTCATGATAA
TAATGGTTTCTTAGACGTCAGGTGGCACTTTTCGGGGAAATGTGCGCGGAACCCCTATTTGTTTATTTTT
CTAAATACATTCAAATATGTATCCGCTCATGAGACAATAACCCTGATAAATGCTTCAATAATATTGAAAA
AGGAAGAGTATGAGTATTCAACATTTCCGTGTCGCCCTTATTCCCTTTTTTGCGGCATTTTGCCTTCCTG
TTTTTGCTCACCCAGAAACGCTGGTGAAAGTAAAAGATGCTGAAGATCAGTTGGGTGCACGAGTGGGTTA
CATCGAACTGGATCTCAACAGCGGTAAGATCCTTGAGAGTTTTCGCCCCGAAGAACGTTTTCCAATGATG
AGCACTTTTAAAGTTCTGCTATGTGGCGCGGTATTATCCCGTATTGACGCCGGGCAAGAGCAACTCGGTC
GCCGCATACACTATTCTCAGAATGACTTGGTTGAGTACTCACCAGTCACAGAAAAGCATCTTACGGATGG
CATGACAGTAAGAGAATTATGCAGTGCTGCCATAACCATGAGTGATAACACTGCGGCCAACTTACTTCTG
ACAACGATCGGAGGACCGAAGGAGCTAACCGCTTTTTTGCACAACATGGGGGATCATGTAACTCGCCTTG
ATCGTTGGGAACCGGAGCTGAATGAAGCCATACCAAACGACGAGCGTGACACCACGATGCCTGTAGCAAT
GGCAACAACGTTGCGCAAACTATTAACTGGCGAACTACTTACTCTAGCTTCCCGGCAACAATTAATAGAC
TGGATGGAGGCGGATAAAGTTGCAGGACCACTTCTGCGCTCGGCCCTTCCGGCTGGCTGGTTTATTGCTG
ATAAATCTGGAGCCGGTGAGCGTGGGTCTCGCGGTATCATTGCAGCACTGGGGCCAGATGGTAAGCCCTC
CCGTATCGTAGTTATCTACACGACGGGGAGTCAGGCAACTATGGATGAACGAAATAGACAGATCGCTGAG
ATAGGTGCCTCACTGATTAAGCATTGGTAACTGTCAGACCAAGTTTACTCATATATACTTTAGATTGATT
TAAAACTTCATTTTTAATTTAAAAGGATCTAGGTGAAGATCCTTTTTGATAATCTCATGACCAAAATCCC
TTAACGTGAGTTTTCGTTCCACTGAGCGTCAGACCCCGTAGAAAAGATCAAAGGATCTTCTTGAGATCCT
TTTTTTCTGCGCGTAATCTGCTGCTTGCAAACAAAAAAACCACCGCTACCAGCGGTGGTTTGTTTGCCGG
ATCAAGAGCTACCAACTCTTTTTCCGAAGGTAACTGGCTTCAGCAGAGCGCAGATACCAAATACTGTCCT
TCTAGTGTAGCCGTAGTTAGGCCACCACTTCAAGAACTCTGTAGCACCGCCTACATACCTCGCTCTGCTA
ATCCTGTTACCAGTGGCTGCTGCCAGTGGCGATAAGTCGTGTCTTACCGGGTTGGACTCAAGACGATAGT
TACCGGATAAGGCGCAGCGGTCGGGCTGAACGGGGGGTTCGTGCACACAGCCCAGCTTGGAGCGAACGAC
CTACACCGAACTGAGATACCTACAGCGTGAGCATTGAGAAAGCGCCACGCTTCCCGAAGGGAGAAAGGCG
GACAGGTATCCGGTAAGCGGCAGGGTCGGAACAGGAGAGCGCACGAGGGAGCTTCCAGGGGGAAACGCCT
GGTATCTTTATAGTCCTGTCGGGTTTCGCCACCTCTGACTTGAGCGTCGATTTTTGTGATGCTCGTCAGG
GGGGCGGAGCCTATGGAAAAACGCCAGCAACGCGGCCTTTTTACGGTTCCTGGCCTTTTGCTGGCCTTTT
GCTCACATGTTCTTTCCTGCGTTATCCCCTGATTCTGTGGATAACCGTATTACCGCCTTTGAGTGAGCTG
ATACCGCTCGCCGCAGCCGAACGACCGAGCGCAGCGAGTCAGTGAGCGAGGAAGCGGAAGAGCGCCCAAT
ACGCAAACCGCCTCTCCCCGCGCGTTGGCCGATTCATTAATGCAGCTGTGGAATGTGTGTCAGTTAGGGT
GTGGAAAGTCCCCAGGCTCCCCAGCAGGCAGAAGTATGCAAAGCATGCATCTCAATTAGTCAGCAACCAG
GTGTGGAAAGTCCCCAGGCTCCCCAGCAGGCAGAAGTATGCAAAGCATGCATCTCAATTAGTCAGCAACC
ATAGTCCCGCCCCTAACTCCGCCCATCCCGCCCCTAACTCCGCCCAGTTCCGCCCATTCTCCGCCCCATG
GCTGACTAATTTTTTTTATTTATGCAGAGGCCGAGGCCGCCTCGGCCTCTGAGCTATTCCAGAAGTAGTG
AGGAGGCTTTTTTGGAGGCCTAGGCTTTTGCAAAAAGCTTGGACACAAGACAGGCTTGCGAGATATGTTT
GAGAATACCACTTTATCCCGCGTCAGGGAGAGGCAGTGCGTAAAAAGACGCGGACTCATGTGAAATACTG
GTTTTTAGTGCGCCAGATCTCTATAATCTCGCGCAACCTATTTTCCCCTCGAACACTTTTTAAGCCGTAG
ATAAACAGGCTGGGACACTTCACATGAGCGAAAAATACATCGTCACCTGGGACATGTTGCAGATCCATGC
ACGTAAACTCGCAAGCCGACTGATGCCTTCTGAACAATGGAAAGGCATTATTGCCGTAAGCCGTGGCGGT
CTGTACCGGGTGCGTTACTGGCGCGTGAACTGGGTATTCGTCATGTCGATACCGTTTGTATTTCCAGCTA
CGATCACGACAACCAGCGCGAGCTTAAAGTGCTGAAACGCGCAGAAGGCGATGGCGAAGGCTTCATCGTT
ATTGATGACCTGGTGGATACCGGTGGTACTGCGGTTGCGATTCGTGAAATGTATCCAAAAGCGCACTTTG
TCACCATCTTCGCAAAACCGGCTGGTCGTCCGCTGGTTGATGACTATGTTGTTGATATCCCGCAAGATAC
CTGGATTGAACAGCCGTGGGATATGGGCGTCGTATTCGTCCCGCCAATCTCCGGTCGCTAATCTTTTCAA
CGCCTGGCACTGCCGGGCGTTGTTCTTTTTAACTTCAGGCGGGTTACAATAGTTTCCAGTAAGTATTCTG
GAGGCTGCATCCATGACACAGGCAAACCTGAGCGAAACCCTGTTCAAACCCCGCTTTAAACATCCTGAAA
CCTCGACGCTAGTCCGCCGCTTTAATCACGGCGCACAACCGCCTGTGCAGTCGGCCCTTGATGGTAAAAC
CATCCCTCACTGGTATCGCATGATTAACCGTCTGATGTGGATCTGGCGCGGCATTGACCCACGCGAAATC
CTCGACGTCCAGGCACGTATTGTGATGAGCGATGCCGAACGTACCGACGATGATTTATACGATACGGTGA
TTGGCTACCGTGGCGGCAACTGGATTTATGAGTGGGCCCCGGATCTTTGTGAAGGAACCTTACTTCTGTG
GTGTGACATAATTGGACAAACTACCTACAGAGATTTAAAGCTCTAAGGTAAATATAAAATTTTTAAGTGT
ATAATGTGTTAAACTACTGATTCTAATTGTTTGTGTATTTTAGATTCCAACCTATGGAACTGATGAATGG
GAGCAGTGGTGGAATGCCTTTAATGAGGAAAACCTGTTTTGCTCAGAAGAAATGCCATCTAGTGATGATG
AGGCTACTGCTGACTCTCAACATTCTACTCCTCCAAAAAAGAAGAGAAAGGTAGAAGACCCCAAGGACTT
TCCTTCAGAATTGCTAAGTTTTTTGAGTCATGCTGTGTTTAGTAATAGAACTCTTGCTTGCTTTGCTATT
TACACCACAAAGGAAAAAGCTGCACTGCTATACAAGAAAATTATGGAAAAATATTCTGTAACCTTTATAA
GTAGGCATAACAGTTATAATCATAACATACTGTTTTTTCTTACTCCACACAGGCATAGAGTGTCTGCTAT
TAATAACTATGCTCAAAAATTGTGTACCTTTAGCTTTTTAATTTGTAAAGGGGTTAATAAGGAATATTTG
ATGTATAGTGCCTTGACTAGAGATCATAATCAGCCATACCACATTTGTAGAGGTTTTACTTGCTTTAAAA
AACCTCCCACACCTCCCCCTGAACCTGAAACATAAAATGAATGCAATTGTTGTTGTTAACTTGTTTATTG
CAGCTTATAATGGTTACAAATAAAGCAATAGCATCACAAATTTCACAAATAAAGCATTTTTTTCACTGCA
TTCTAGTTGTGGTTTGTCCAAACTCATCAATGTATCTTATCATGTCTGGATCAACTGGATAACTCAAGCT
AACCAAAATCATCCCAAACTTCCCACCCCATACCCTATTACCACTGCCAATTACCTAGTGGTTTCATTTA
CTCTAAACCTGTGATTCCTCTGAATTATTTTCATTTTAAAGAAATTGTATTTGTTAAATATGTACTACAA
ACTTAGTAG
Features (pLannotate 1.2.2; 38 found; start..end, strand, type, name):
      1..330     +  CDS            nef (fragment): NEF_HV1BR - Experimental evidence at protein level: Swiss-Prot protein existence level 1. Extracellular Nef protein targets CD4(+) T-lymphocytes for apoptosis by interacting with CXCR4 surface receptors (PubMed:14990729). From Human immunodeficiency virus type 1 group M subtype B (isolate BRU/LAI) (HIV-1).
    378..635     +  LTR            5' LTR (truncated): truncated 5' long terminal repeat (LTR) from HIV-1
    682..807     +  misc_feature   HIV-1 Ψ: packaging signal of human immunodeficiency virus type 1
    791..1154    +  CDS            HIV-1 gag (fragment): gag protein from human immunodeficiency virus 1; gag
   1300..1533    +  misc_feature   RRE: The Rev response element (RRE) of HIV-1 allows for Rev-dependent mRNA export from the nucleus to the cytoplasm.
   1910..2010    +  CDS            Rev (fragment): human immunodeficiency virus 1 (HIV-1) Rev protein; rev; enhances nuclear export of unspliced and incompletely spliced viral mRNAs
   2049..2115    +  CDS            small t antigen (fragment): SV40 (simian virus 40) small t antigen
   2141..2352    +  promoter       EF-1α core promoter: core promoter for human elongation factor EF-1α
   2353..2461    +  intron         EF-1α intron A (fragment): intron upstream of the start codon of human EF-1α
   3087..3290    +  intron         EF-1α intron A: truncated intron upstream of the start codon of human EF-1α
   3347..3464    +  misc_feature   cPPT/CTS: central polypurine tract and central termination sequence of HIV-1
   3555..4271    +  CDS            EGFP: EGFP is a basic (constitutively fluorescent) green fluorescent protein published in 1996, derived from Aequorea victoria. It is reported to be a rapidly-maturing weak dimer with moderate acid sensitivity.
   4272..4289    +  misc_feature   MCS (fragment): multiple cloning site
   4346..4934    +  misc_feature   WPRE: woodchuck hepatitis virus posttranscriptional regulatory element
   5002..5021    +  misc_feature   cPPT/CTS (fragment): central polypurine tract and central termination sequence of HIV-1
   5023..5057    +  LTR            3' LTR (ΔU3) (fragment): self-inactivating 3' long terminal repeat (LTR) from HIV-1
   5102..5372    +  protein_bind   tetracycline response element: contains seven copies of the tetracycline operator tetO tetracycline repressor TetR
   5401..5615    +  promoter       H1 promoter: human H1 RNA promoter
   5676..5693    +  misc_feature   MCS (fragment): pBluescript multiple cloning site
   5701..5734    +  protein_bind   loxP: Cre-mediated recombination occurs in the 8-bp core sequence (GCATACAT). Cre recombinase
   5754..5934    +  LTR            5' LTR (truncated): truncated 5' long terminal repeat (LTR) from HIV-1
   5959..5977    -  promoter       SP6 promoter: promoter for bacteriophage SP6 RNA polymerase
   6205..6484    +  CDS            TcR (fragment): tetracycline efflux protein; tet; confers resistance to tetracycline
   6485..6533    -  misc_feature   bom (fragment): basis of mobility region from pBR322
   6635..6670    -  CDS            rop (fragment): Rop protein, which maintains plasmids at low copy number; rop
   6765..6869    +  promoter       AmpR promoter: bla
   6870..7730    +  CDS            AmpR: β-lactamase; bla; confers resistance to ampicillin, carbenicillin, and related antibiotics
   7901..8489    +  rep_origin     ori: high-copy-number ColE1/pMB1/pBR322/pUC origin of replication
   8672..8728    +  CDS            lacI (fragment): lac repressor; lacI; The lac repressor binds to the lac operator to inhibit transcription in E. coli. This inhibition can be relieved by adding lactose or isopropyl-β-D-thiogalactopyranoside (IPTG).
   8735..9064    +  promoter       SV40 promoter: SV40 enhancer and early promoter
   9264..9383    +  CDS            gpt (fragment): XGPT_ECOLI - Also known as gpp, gxu. Experimental evidence at protein level: Swiss-Prot protein existence level 1. Purine salvage pathway enzyme that catalyzes the transfer of the ribosyl-5-phosphate group from 5-phospho-alpha-D-ribose 1- diphosphate (PRPP) to the N9 position of the 6-oxopurines guanine and xanthine to form the corresponding ribonucleotides GMP (guanosine 5'- monophosphate) and XMP (xanthosine 5'-monophosphate), with the release of PPi. To a lesser extent, also acts on hypoxanthine (PubMed:9100006, PubMed:3886014). Does not ribophosphorylate adenine (PubMed:3886014). From Esch
   9383..9718    +  CDS            gpt (fragment): XGPT_ECOLI - Also known as gpp, gxu. Experimental evidence at protein level: Swiss-Prot protein existence level 1. Purine salvage pathway enzyme that catalyzes the transfer of the ribosyl-5-phosphate group from 5-phospho-alpha-D-ribose 1- diphosphate (PRPP) to the N9 position of the 6-oxopurines guanine and xanthine to form the corresponding ribonucleotides GMP (guanosine 5'- monophosphate) and XMP (xanthosine 5'-monophosphate), with the release of PPi. To a lesser extent, also acts on hypoxanthine (PubMed:9100006, PubMed:3886014). Does not ribophosphorylate adenine (PubMed:3886014). From Esch
   9813..10118   +  CDS            frsA (fragment): FRSA_ECOLI - Also known as yafA. Experimental evidence at protein level: Swiss-Prot protein existence level 1. Catalyzes the hydrolysis of esters (PubMed:15808744). Displays esterase activity toward pNP-butyrate (PubMed:15808744). May stimulate mixed-acid fermentation by acting as a fermentation/respiration switch that down-regulates respiration and up- regulates fermentation rates (PubMed:15169777). From Escherichia coli (strain K12).
  10122..10196   +  CDS            small t antigen (fragment): SV40 (simian virus 40) small t antigen
  10198..10263   +  intron         small t intron: SV40 (simian virus 40) small t antigen intron
  10393..10413   +  CDS            SV40 NLS: nuclear localization signal of SV40 (simian virus 40) large T antigen
  10732..10815   +  CDS            large T antigen (fragment): large T antigen from SV40 (simian virus 40)
  10838..10972   +  polyA_signal   SV40 poly(A) signal: SV40 polyadenylation signal
