[The description below was written by a language model from this plasmid's Addgene catalogue record and pLannotate feature annotations shown in this document.]
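Description:
pLVTH-shNP1 is an HIV-1-derived, self-inactivating lentiviral transfer vector built on the pLVTH backbone and carrying a short hairpin RNA directed against rat neuronal pentraxin 1 (Nptx1, NP1). It is propagated in E. coli through a high-copy ColE1/pUC-type origin and selected with ampicillin via the β-lactamase gene. The annotation also picks up fragments of older plasmid ancestry outside the viral region, including an SV40 promoter followed by gpt fragments and SV40 small t intron and poly(A) sequences.

The viral portion contains a truncated 5' LTR, the Ψ packaging signal with a gag fragment, the RRE for Rev-dependent export of the genomic RNA, and a cPPT/CTS element. An EF-1α promoter with partial intron A drives EGFP, followed by WPRE to enhance transcript expression, so transduced cells can be identified by green fluorescence. The knockdown cassette sits inside the ΔU3 region of the 3' LTR. There, a tetracycline response element (seven tetO copies) lies directly upstream of the human H1 RNA polymerase III promoter, and a loxP site follows the cloning site. The 59 bp hairpin oligonucleotide was inserted between BglII and HindIII downstream of H1.

Because the 3' U3 region is copied to the 5' LTR during reverse transcription, the H1-shRNA cassette is expected to be duplicated in the integrated provirus. The tetO sequences could make H1 transcription regulatable where a suitable tet-controlled repressor is supplied, and the loxP site could permit Cre-mediated excision, though the record does not state that either feature was used. The stated purpose is knockdown of NP1, and the associated publication concerns its role in excitatory synapse density and synaptic plasticity.
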