Addgene plasmid #65062: pLVTH-shNP1
Purpose: Knockdown of NP1
Depositing lab: Ramon Trullas. Depositing organization: Agencia Estatal Consejo Superior de Investigaciones Científicas, M.P. Publication: Neuronal pentraxin 1 negatively regulates excitatory synapse density and synaptic plasticity. Figueiro-Silva J, Gruart A, Clayton KB, Podlesniy P, Abad MA, Gasull X, Delgado-Garcia JM, Trullas R. J Neurosci. 2015 Apr 8;35(14):5504-21. doi: 10.1523/JNEUROSCI.2548-14.2015. PubMed 25855168.
Backbone
  Vector backbone: pLVTH
  Backbone manufacturer: Didier Trono
  Backbone size w/o insert (bp): 11090
  Vector type: Mammalian Expression, Lentiviral
Growth in bacteria
  Bacterial resistance: Ampicillin, 100 μg/mL
  Growth temperature: 37°C
  Growth strain: Stbl3
  Copy number: High Copy
Gene/Insert
  Gene/Insert name: shNP1
  gRNA/shRNA sequence: GATCCCCGTACAGCCGCCTCAATTCTTTCAAGAGAAGAATTGAGGCGGCTGTACTTTTT
  Species: R. norvegicus (rat)
  Insert size (bp): 59
  Entrez Gene: Nptx1
  Promoter: H1
  Cloning method: Restriction Enzyme; 5′ cloning site BglII (not destroyed); 3′ cloning site HindIII (not destroyed)
  Sequencing primers: 5′ H1
Terms and licenses: Academic/Nonprofit Terms; Industry Terms: Not Available to Industry
How to cite: pLVTH-shNP1 was a gift from Ramon Trullas (Addgene plasmid # 65062 ; http://n2t.net/addgene:65062 ; RRID:Addgene_65062)
