>Addgene plasmid #65062 | pLVTH-shNP1 | addgene partial sequence | sequence record 112836 | EF1a-F 5'-TCAAGCCTCAGACAGTGGTTC-3'
GGTGTCGTGAGGAATTTCGACATTTAAATTTAATTAATCTCGACGGTATCGGTTAACTTTTAAAAGAAAA
GGGGGGATTGGGGGGTACAGTGCAGGGGAAAGAATAGTAGACATAATAGCAACAGACATACAAACTAAAG
AATTACAAAAACAAATTACAAAAATTCAAAATTTTATCGATCACGAGACTAGCCTCGAGGTTTAAACTAC
GGGATCTTCGAAGGCCTAAGCTTACGCGCGCGTCCTAGCGCTACCGGTCGCCACCATGGTGAGCAAGGGC
GAGGAGCTGTTCACCGGGGTGGTGCCCATCCTGGTCGAGCTGGACGGCGACGTAAACGGCCACAAGTTCA
GCGTGTCCGGCGAGGGCGAGGGCGATGCCACCTACGGCAAGCTGACCCTGAAGTTCATCTGCACCACCGG
CAAGCTGCCCGTGCCCTGGCCCACCCTCGTGACCACCCTGACCTACGGCGTGCAGTGCTTCAGCCGCTAC
CCCGACCACATGAAGCAGCACGACTTCTTCAAGTCCGCCATGCCCGAAGGCTACGTCCAGGAGCGCACCA
TCTTCTTCAAGGACGACGGCAACTACAAGACCCGCGCCGAGGTGAAGTTCGAGGGCGACACCCTGGTGAA
CCGCATCGAGCTGAAGGGCATCGACTTCAAGGAGGACGGCAACATCCTGGGGCACAAGCTGGAGTACAAC
TACAACAGCCACAACGTCTATATCATGGCCGACAAGCAGAAGAACGGCATCAAGGTGAACTTCAAGATCC
GCCACAACATCGAGGACGGCAGCGTGCAGCTCGCCGACCACTACCAGCAGAACACCCCCATCGGCGACGG
CCCCGTGCTGCTGCCCGACAACCACTACCTGAGCACCCAGTCCGCCCTGAGCAAAGACCCCAACGAGAAG
CGCGATCACATGGTCCTGCTGGAGTTCGTGACCGCCGCCGGGATCACTCTCGGCATGGACGAGCTGTACA
AGTCCGGACTCAGATCTCGACTAGCTAGTAGCTAGCTAGCT
