>Addgene plasmid #65062 | pLVTH-shNP1 | addgene partial sequence | sequence record 112837 | Sp6 5'-ATTTAGGTGACACTATAG-3'
GATGCTGCTAGAGATTTTCCACACTGACTAAAAGGGTCTGAGGGATCTCTAGTTACCAGAGTCACACAAC
AGACGGGCACACACTACTTGAAGCACTCAAGGCAAGCTTTATTGAGGCTTAAGCAGTGGGTTCCCTAGTT
AGCCAGAGAGCTCCCAGGCTCAGATCTGGTCTAACCAGAGAGACCCAGTACAAGCAAAAAGCAGCATAAC
TTCGTATAATGTATGCTATACGAAGTTATTCCCATGCGACGGTATCGATAAGCTAAAAAGTACAGCCGCC
TCAATTCTTCTCTTGAAAGAATTGAGGCGGCTGTACGGGGATCTGTGGTCTCATACAGAACTTATAAGAT
TCCCAAATCCAAAGACATTTCACGTTTATGGTGATTTCCCAGAACACATAGCGACATGCAAATATTGCAG
GGCGCCACTCCCCTGTCCCTCACAGCCATCTTCCTGCCAGGGCGCACGCGCGCTGGGTGTTCCCGCCTAG
TGACACTGGGCCCGCGATTCCTTGGAGCGGGTTGATGACGTCAGCGTTCGAATTCCTGCAGCCCCGACTT
TCACTTTTCTCTATCACTGATAGGGAGTGGTAAACTCGACTTTCACTTTTCTCTATCACTGATAGGGAGT
GGTAAACTCGACTTTCACTTTTCTCTATCACTGATAGGGAGTGGTAAACTCGACTTTCACTTTTCTCTAT
CACTGATAGGGAGTGGTAAACTCGACTTTCACTTTTCTCTATCACTGATAGGGAGTGGTAAACTCGACTT
TCACTTTTCTCTATCACTGATAGGGAGTGGTAAACTCGACTTTCACTTTTCTCTATCACTGATAGGGAGT
GGTAAACTCGAGGGGGATCCACTAGCATGGTGAATTGATCCCATCTTGTCTTCGTTGGGAGTGAATTAGC
CCTTCCAGTCCC
