>Addgene plasmid #65062 | pLVTH-shNP1 | addgene partial sequence | sequence record 152418 | Sp6 5'-ATTTAGGTGACACTATAG-3'
GAGATTTTCCACACTGACTAAAAGGGTCTGAGGGATCTCTAGTTACCAGAGTCACACAACAGACGGGCAC
ACACTACTTGAAGCACTCAAGGCAAGCTTTATTGAGGCTTAAGCAGTGGGTTCCCTAGTTAGCCAGAGAG
CTCCCAGGCTCAGATCTGGTCTAACCAGAGAGACCCAGTACAAGCAAAAAGCAGCATAACTTCGTATAAT
GTATGCTATACGAAGTTATTCCCATGCGACGGTATCGATAAGCTAAAAAGTACAGCCGCCTCAATTCTTC
TCTTGAAAGAATTGAGGCGGCTGTACGGGGATCTGTGGTCTCATACAGAACTTATAAGATTCCCAAATCC
AAAGACATTTCACGTTTATGGTGATTTCCCAGAACACATAGCGACATGCAAATATTGCAGGGCGCCACTC
CCCTGTCCCTCACAGCCATCTTCCTGCCAGGGCGCACGCGCGCTGGGTGTTCCCGCCTAGTGACACTGGG
CCCGCGATTCCTTGGAGCGGGTTGATGACGTCAGCGTTCGAATTCCTGCAGCCCCGACTTTCACTTTTCT
CTATCACTGATAGGGAGTGGTAAACTCGACTTTCACTTTTCTCTATCACTGATAGG
